>Addgene plasmid #70975 | pFOSGE_COF3E05 | depositor partial sequence | sequence record 126917 | insert
ATGTCTACGGGCCTAAAATGTCGCAATTGCGGATCCAACGAGATCGAGGAAGACAATGCTCGCGGAGATC
GAGTTTGCATGAACTGCGGCTCGGTATTGGAGGATTCCCTCATTGTTTCCGAAGTGCAGTTCGAGGAAGT
TGGCCATGGAGCAGCCGCAATTGGCCAGTTTGTGTCCGCCGAGTCGTCGGGCGGTGCCACCAACTATGGC
TACGGCAAGTTTCAGGTGGGATCGGGCACCGAATCCCGCGAGGTGACCATCAAAAAGGCCAAGAAGGACA
TCACACTACTCTGCCAGCAGCTGCAGCTATCCCAGCACTATGCAGATACTGCTCTGAATTTCTTCAAGAT
GGCATTGGGTAGGCATCTGACCCGCGGTAGGAAGAGCACCCACATCTACGCCGCTTGCGTGTACATGACC
TGCAGGACAGAGGGCACCTCCCATCTCCTCATCGACATCAGCGACGTACAGCAAATCTGTTCCTATGAGC
TTGGTCGTACCTACTTAAAGTTATCGCATGCCCTTTGTATCAACATACCTTCTCTGGACCCGTGTTTATA
CATCATGCGTTTTGCCAACCGACTGCAGTTGGGTGCCAAAACGCACGAGGTTTCGATGACGGCTCTGAGG
ATTGTCCAGCGCATGAAAAAGGACTGCATGCACTCGGGACGACGACCCACTGGCCTTTGTGGAGCAGCTT
TGCTGATTGCGGCCCGGATGCACGATTTTAGTCGCACCATGCTGGACGTGATAGGTGTGGTCAAGATACA
CGAGTCAACGCTCCGAAAGCGTCTTTCGGAGTTTGCTGAAACGCCCTCGGGAGGGCTAACCCTGGAGGAG
TTCATGACCGTTGACTTGGAGCGCGAACAGGATCCGCCTTCCTTTAAGGCAGCACGCAAAAAGGATCGTG
AGAGAATCAAAGATATGGGCGAGCATGAGCTAACAGAATTGCAAAAAGAAATTGATGCTCATCTGGAAAA
AGATCTAGGCAAGTACTCAAACTCCGTTTACCGTCAGCTGACTAAGGGTAAGGGATTAAGTCCACTGAGC
TCTCCAAGCACGCCCAATAGCAGCTCGGAAAAGGATATTGAACTGGAGGAGTCCAGGCAGTTCATTGAAC
AATCTAATGCAGAGGTAATCAAGGAATTGATAGCCAAGAACGAGGACGTGAAGAAGTCAGAACCGGGTGG
TTTGGTGGCTGGGATTGAAGGCCTGCGGCCGGATATCGAGGCTATTTGCAGGGTGACCCAGAGCGATCTG
GAGGACGTGGAAAAGGCTAAGCAGCCGCAAGAACAAGAACTCATCACCGACGATCTGAACGACGACGAAC
TGGATCAGTACGTTCTGACAGAGGAGGAGTCGGTGGCAAAGTTGGAAATGTGGAAGAACCTCAATGCCGA
GTATCTGCAAGAGCAGAAGGAACGCGACGAGCGGCTGGCCAAGGAACGCGAGGAGGGAAAGCCGGAGCGG
AAGAAGCGAAAGCCACGCAAGAAAGTCATTGGTCCCTCCTCCACCGCCGGCGAGGCCATTGAAAAGATGC
TGCAGGAGAAGAAGATCTCCAGTAAGATCAACTACGAGATTCTCAAGACCCTGACTGACGGCATGGGCGG
GCTGACGGATGACTCTCCCACAACTAGTGCCGATACCAAACCGAGCACTCTGGAAGAGCTGAAGCATCAG
CCGGTTATAGTGGAAGAAGGTCCTGTTGCTTCCAAGAGTAGGGGCAATAGGGCAGCCTACGATCTGCCCG
GACCCAGTAGGAAACGTCCCAAACTTGAAGTGGGTCTGCCAGTCAGCAAAGCTGCTGATGTGGAGCAGGC
GGAGACCAAGCCAGCAGTTGTGGTGGAAGCAGATGACCTGGACGAAGATGCTGATGATCCTGACGTCGAA
CCCGAGGCAGAACCGGAGGCCACTCTTCAGGACATGCTCAACACGGGCGGAGACGACGATGAGTTCGGCT
ACGGTTTTGACGAGGAGGAGGAATAC
