>Addgene plasmid #70975 | pFOSGE_COF3E05 | addgene partial sequence | sequence record 131470 | M13-F20 5'-TGTAAAACGACGGCCAGT-3'
TTCGTTGCAACAAATTGATGAGCAATGCTTTTTTATAATGCCAACTTTGTACAAAAAAGCAGGCTTCATG
TCTACGGGCCTAAAATGTCGCAATTGCGGATCCAACGAGATCGAGGAAGACAATGCTCGCGGAGATCGAG
TTTGCATGAACTGCGGCTCGGTATTGGAGGATTCCCTCATTGTTTCCGAAGTGCAGTTCGAGGAAGTTGG
CCATGGAGCAGCCGCAATTGGCCAGTTTGTGTCCGCCGAGTCGTCGGGCGGTGCCACCAACTATGGCTAC
GGCAAGTTTCAGGTGGGATCGGGCACCGAATCCCGCGAGGTGACCATCAAAAAGGCCAAGAAGGACATCA
CACTACTCTGCCAGCAGCTGCAGCTATCCCAGCACTATGCAGATACTGCTCTGAATTTCTTCAAGATGGC
ATTGGGTAGGCATCTGACCCGCGGTAGGAAGAGCACCCACATCTACGCCGCTTGCGTGTACATGACCTGC
AGGACAGAGGGCACCTCCCATCTCCTCATCGACATCAGCGACGTACAGCAAATCTGTTCCTATGAGCTTG
GTCGTACCTACTTAAAGTTATCGCATGCCCTTTGTATCAACATACCTTCTCTGGACCCGTGTTTATACAT
CATGCGTTTTGCCAACCGACTGCAGTTGGGTGCCAAAACGCACGAGGTTTCGATGACGGCTCTGAGGATT
GTCCAGCGCATGAAAAAGGACTGCATGCACTCGGGACGACGACCCACTGGCCTTTGTGGAGCAGCTTTGC
TGATTGCGGCCCGGATGCACGATTTT
