>Addgene plasmid #70975 | pFOSGE_COF3E05 | addgene partial sequence | sequence record 131471 | M13-Rev 5'-CAGGAAACAGCTATGACC-3'
ATAATGATTTTATTTTGACTGATAGTGACCTGTTCGTTGCAACAAATTGATAAGCAATGCTTTCTTATAA
TGCCAACTTTGTACAAGAAAGCTGGGTCGTATTCCTCCTCCTCGTCAAAACCGTAGCCGAACTCATCGTC
GTCTCCGCCCGTGTTGAGCATGTCCTGAAGAGTGGCCTCCGGTTCTGCCTCGGGTTCGACGTCAGGATCA
TCAGCATCTTCGTCCAGGTCATCTGCTTCCACCACAACTGCTGGCTTGGTCTCCGCCTGCTCCACATCAG
CAGCTTTGCTGACTGGCAGACCCACTTCAAGTTTGGGACGTTTCCTACTGGGTCCGGGCAGATCGTAGGC
TGCCCTATTGCCCCTACTCTTGGAAGCAACAGGACCTTCTTCCACTATAACCGGCTGATGCTTCAGCTCT
TCCAGAGTGCTCGGTTTGGTATCGGCACTAGTTGTGGGAGAGTCATCCGTCAGCCCGCCCATGCCGTCAG
TCAGGGTCTTGAGAATCTCGTAGTTGATCTTACTGGAGATCTTCTTCTCCTGCAGCATCTTTTCAATGGC
CTCGCCGGCGGTGGAGGAGGGACCAATGACTTTCTTGCGTGGCTTTCGCTTCTTCCGCTCCGGCTTTCCC
TCCTCGCGTTCCTTGGCCAGCCGCTCGTCGCGTTCCTTCTGCTCTTGCAGATACTCGGCATTGAGGTTCT
TCCACATTTCCAACTTTGCCACCGACTCCTCCTCTGTCAGAACGTACTGATCCAGTTCGTCGTCGTTCAG
ATCGTCGGTGATGAGTTCTTGTTCTTGCGGCTGCTTAGCCTTTT
