[The description below was written by a language model from this plasmid's Addgene catalogue record.]
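Description:
pFOSGE_COF3E05 is a Gateway entry clone built on the Invitrogen pDONR221 donor backbone and carrying the Drosophila melanogaster gene Brf (CG31256, corresponding to transcript FBtr0083452). Brf is recorded with TFIIIB-related aliases (BRF1, TFIIIB), consistent with the TFIIB-related subunit of the RNA polymerase III initiation factor. The insert is listed as 1986 bp and was introduced by Gateway cloning. In a pDONR221-derived clone, this normally means a BP recombination that replaces the donor vector's counter-selectable cassette and leaves the insert flanked by attL sites. The plasmid is maintained in standard E. coli cloning strains such as DH5alpha as a high-copy plasmid under kanamycin selection. M13 forward and reverse primer sites on either side of the cloning region are used to sequence the insert.

As an entry vector it has no stated promoter, tag or reporter driving the insert. It is not meant for expression itself, but as a shuttle from which the Brf sequence can be moved by LR recombination into destination vectors that supply the promoter, fusion partners or host-specific elements. The associated publication concerns the context-dependent regulatory functions of transcriptional regulators, so this clone appears to belong to a larger collection of fly transcription factor and cofactor clones prepared for such functional assays. The record does not specify which destination vectors or fusions were used. It also does not say whether the insert retains a stop codon, and no feature table is available to confirm the exact insert boundaries or att site arrangement.
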