Addgene plasmid #70975: pFOSGE_COF3E05
Purpose: Gateway entry clone
Depositing lab: Alexander Stark. Depositing organization: Research Institute of Molecular Pathology (IMP). Publication: Transcriptional regulators form diverse groups with context-dependent regulatory functions. Stampfel G, Kazmar T, Frank O, Wienerroither S, Reiter F, Stark A. Nature. 2015 Nov 9. doi: 10.1038/nature15545. PubMed 26550828.
Backbone
  Vector backbone: pDONR221
  Backbone manufacturer: Invitrogen
  Backbone size w/o insert (bp): 4762
  Vector type: Gateway entry vector
Growth in bacteria
  Bacterial resistance: Kanamycin, 50 μg/mL
  Growth temperature: 37°C
  Growth strain: DH5alpha
  Copy number: High Copy
Gene/Insert
  Gene/Insert name: Brf (alt names: FBgn0038499; CG31256, FBtr0083452)
  Species: D. melanogaster (fly)
  Insert size (bp): 1986
  Entrez Gene: Brf (a.k.a. Dmel_CG31256, BRF, BRF1, Brf1, CG31256, CG4155, CG5419, Dmel\CG31256, TFIIIB, brf)
  Cloning method: Gateway Cloning
  Sequencing primers: 5′ M13-F20; 3′ M13R
Terms and licenses: Academic/Nonprofit Terms; Industry Terms: Not Available to Industry
How to cite: pFOSGE_COF3E05 was a gift from Alexander Stark (Addgene plasmid # 70975 ; http://n2t.net/addgene:70975 ; RRID:Addgene_70975)
